Addgene plasmid #239632: pXYB156
Purpose: Plant RNA Vision constructs with with 82 bp gRNAs targeting Tobacco rattle virus (TRV)
Depositing lab: Xiaohan Yang. Depositing organization: Oak Ridge National Laboratory. Publication: A split ribozyme system for in vivo plant RNA imaging and genetic engineering. Liu Y, Rajput R, Islam MT, Valle ID, Yao T, Agrawal R, Boone BA, Eckert CA, Abraham PE, Chen JG, Tuskan GA, Yang X. Plant Biotechnol J. 2025 May;23(5):1640-1649. doi: 10.1111/pbi.14612. Epub 2025 Feb 7. PubMed 39919021.
Backbone
  Vector backbone: pCAMBIA
  Vector type: Plant Expression, Synthetic Biology
Growth in bacteria
  Bacterial resistance: Kanamycin, 50 μg/mL
  Growth temperature: 37°C
  Growth strain: DH5alpha
  Copy number: High Copy
Gene/Insert 1
  Gene/Insert name: sfGFPn_Y66-P1_loop_01-stem01-gRNA15
Gene/Insert 2
  Gene/Insert name: gRNA16-stem_02-P1_loop_03-internal guide sequence-Ribozyme-sfGFPn_Y66
Terms and licenses: Academic/Nonprofit Terms; Industry Terms: Not Available to Industry
How to cite: pXYB156 was a gift from Xiaohan Yang (Addgene plasmid # 239632 ; http://n2t.net/addgene:239632 ; RRID:Addgene_239632)
