[The description below was written by a language model from this plasmid's Addgene catalogue record and pLannotate feature annotations shown in this document.]
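Description:
pXYB156 is a pCAMBIA-based binary vector for plant expression, one of the "Plant RNA Vision" constructs from a split-ribozyme system for in vivo plant RNA imaging. Its backbone carries a high-copy ColE1/pUC-type origin with the pBR322 bom site for propagation in E. coli, and the pVS1 oriV, RepA and StaA functions that typically support replication and stable maintenance in Agrobacterium. Bacterial selection is by kanamycin (aphA-3). Nopaline-type left and right border repeats define the T-DNA. Next to the left border sits a plant selection cassette in which an enhanced CaMV 35S promoter drives NeoR/KanR (nptII), ending in the CaMV poly(A) signal. Remnants of the pUC lacZα/lac promoter/MCS region flank the cloned payload.

The payload consists of two separate transcription units, each driven by a CaMV 35S promoter and closed by the Arabidopsis HSP18.2 terminator. The first encodes an N-terminal portion of superfolder GFP (annotated as a GFP fragment), followed according to the insert name by a P1 loop, a stem and guide RNA 15. The second carries guide RNA 16, a stem, a P1 loop, an internal guide sequence and a group I catalytic intron (ribozyme) element, followed by the remaining sfGFP coding fragment. The catalogue labels this piece "sfGFPn_Y66" as well, although the annotated fragment is a larger, distinct part of sfGFP.

The 82 bp guide RNAs target Tobacco rattle virus (TRV) RNA. The apparent design logic is that both guides hybridise to the target, bringing the two halves together so that ribozyme-mediated splicing joins the sfGFP segments. Green fluorescence would then report the presence of TRV RNA in plant cells. The record does not detail the mechanism beyond the part names and the publication title.
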