Features (pLannotate 1.2.2; 26 found; start..end, strand, type, name):
      4..158     +  CDS            lacZα (fragment): LacZα fragment of β-galactosidase; lacZ fragment
    224..248     +  misc_feature   RB T-DNA repeat: right border repeat from nopaline C58 T-DNA
    588..989     +  CDS            Y4CG_SINFN (fragment): Protein inferred from homology: Swiss-Prot protein existence level 3. From Sinorhizobium fredii (strain NBRC 101917 / NGR234).
   1549..2178    +  CDS            pVS1 StaA: stability protein from the Pseudomonas plasmid pVS1 (Heeb et al., 2000)
   2607..3680    +  CDS            pVS1 RepA: replication protein from the Pseudomonas plasmid pVS1 (Heeb et al., 2000)
   3746..3940    +  rep_origin     pVS1 oriV: origin of replication for the Pseudomonas plasmid pVS1 (Heeb et al., 2000)
   4143..4182    +  CDS            rop (fragment): Rop protein, which maintains plasmids at low copy number; rop
   4284..4424    +  misc_feature   bom: basis of mobility region from pBR322
   4610..5198    -  rep_origin     ori: high-copy-number ColE1/pMB1/pBR322/pUC origin of replication
   5285..6079    -  CDS            KanR: aminoglycoside phosphotransferase; aphA-3; confers resistance to kanamycin
   6504..6528    +  misc_feature   LB T-DNA repeat: left border repeat from nopaline C58 T-DNA
   6606..6780    -  polyA_signal   CaMV poly(A) signal: cauliflower mosaic virus polyadenylation signal
   6837..7629    -  CDS            NeoR/KanR (fragment): aminoglycoside phosphotransferase from Tn5; aph(3')-II (or nptII); confers resistance to neomycin, kanamycin, and G418 (Geneticin®)
   7697..8373    -  promoter       CaMV 35S promoter (enhanced): cauliflower mosaic virus 35S promoter with a duplicated enhancer region
   8463..8551    +  CDS            lacI (fragment): lac repressor; lacI; The lac repressor binds to the lac operator to inhibit transcription in E. coli. This inhibition can be relieved by adding lactose or isopropyl-β-D-thiogalactopyranoside (IPTG).
   8564..8585    +  protein_bind   CAP binding site: CAP binding activates transcription in the presence of cAMP. E. coli catabolite activator protein
   8600..8630    +  promoter       lac promoter: promoter for the E. coli lac operon
   8634..8656    +  protein_bind   lac operator (fragment): The lac repressor binds to the lac operator to inhibit transcription in E. coli. This inhibition can be relieved by adding lactose or isopropyl-β-D-thiogalactopyranoside (IPTG). lac repressor encoded by lacI
   8687..8712    +  misc_feature   MCS (fragment): pUC18/19 multiple cloning site
   8716..9057    +  promoter       CaMV 35S promoter: strong constitutive promoter from cauliflower mosaic virus
   9186..9416    +  CDS            GFPmut2 (fragment): GFPmut2 is a basic (constitutively fluorescent) green fluorescent protein published in 1996, derived from Aequorea victoria. It is reported to be a very rapidly-maturing weak dimer.
   9480..9728    +  terminator     HSP terminator: efficient transcription terminator from the Arabidopsis thaliana heat shock protein 18.2 gene (Nagaya et al., 2010)
  10364..10705   +  promoter       CaMV 35S promoter: strong constitutive promoter from cauliflower mosaic virus
  10813..11119   +  ncRNA          Intron gpI: Accession: RF00028 - Group I catalytic intron
  11202..11719   +  CDS            superfolder GFP (fragment): GFP variant that folds robustly even when fused to poorly folded proteins (Pédelacq et al., 2006)
  11724..11972   +  terminator     HSP terminator: efficient transcription terminator from the Arabidopsis thaliana heat shock protein 18.2 gene (Nagaya et al., 2010)
>Addgene plasmid #239632 | pXYB156 | addgene full sequence | sequence record 477064 | Addgene NGS Result
TGGCACTGGCCGTCGTTTTACAACGTCGTGACTGGGAAAACCCTGGCGTTACCCAACTTAATCGCCTTGC
AGCACATCCCCCTTTCGCCAGCTGGCGTAATAGCGAAGAGGCCCGCACCGATCGCCCTTCCCAACAGTTG
CGCAGCCTGAATGGCGAATGCTAGAGCAGCTTGAGCTTGGATCAGATTGTCGTTTCCCGCCTTCAGTTTA
AACTATCAGTGTTTGACAGGATATATTGGCGGGTAAACCTAAGAGAAAAGAGCGTTTATTAGAATAATCG
GATATTTAAAAGGGCGTGAAAAGGTTTATCCGTTCGTCCATTTGTATGTGCATGCCAACCACAGGGTTCC
CCTCGGGATCAAAGTACTTTGATCCAACCCCTCCGCTGCTATAGTGCAGTCGGCTTCTGACGTTCAGTGC
AGCCGTCTTCTGAAAACGACATGTCGCACAAGTCCTAAGTTACGCGACAGGCTGCCGCCCTGCCCTTTTC
CTGGCGTTTTCTTGTCGCGTGTTTTAGTCGCATAAAGTAGAATACTTGCGACTAGAACCGGAGACATTAC
GCCATGAACAAGAGCGCCGCCGCTGGCCTGCTGGGCTATGCCCGCGTCAGCACCGACGACCAGGACTTGA
CCAACCAACGGGCCGAACTGCACGCGGCCGGCTGCACCAAGCTGTTTTCCGAGAAGATCACCGGCACCAG
GCGCGACCGCCCGGAGCTGGCCAGGATGCTTGACCACCTACGCCCTGGCGACGTTGTGACAGTGACCAGG
CTAGACCGCCTGGCCCGCAGCACCCGCGACCTACTGGACATTGCCGAGCGCATCCAGGAGGCCGGCGCGG
GCCTGCGTAGCCTGGCAGAGCCGTGGGCCGACACCACCACGCCGGCCGGCCGCATGGTGTTGACCGTGTT
CGCCGGCATTGCCGAGTTCGAGCGTTCCCTAATCATCGACCGCACCCGGAGCGGGCGCGAGGCCGCCAAG
GCCCGAGGCGTGAAGTTTGGCCCCCGCCCTACCCTCACCCCGGCACAGATCGCGCACGCCCGCGAGCTGA
TCGACCAGGAAGGCCGCACCGTGAAAGAGGCGGCTGCACTGCTTGGCGTGCATCGCTCGACCCTGTACCG
CGCACTTGAGCGCAGCGAGGAAGTGACGCCCACCGAGGCCAGGCGGCGCGGTGCCTTCCGTGAGGACGCA
TTGACCGAGGCCGACGCCCTGGCGGCCGCCGAGAATGAACGCCAAGAGGAACAAGCATGAAACCGCACCA
GGACGGCCAGGACGAACCGTTTTTCATTACCGAAGAGATCGAGGCGGAGATGATCGCGGCCGGGTACGTG
TTCGAGCCGCCCGCGCACGGCTCAACCGTGCGGCTGCATGAAATCCTGGCCGGTTTGTCTGATGCCAAGC
TGGCGGCCTGGCCGGCCAGCTTGGCCGCTGAAGAAACCGAGCGCCGCCGTCTAAAAAGGTGATGTGTATT
TGAGTAAAACAGCTTGCGTCATGCGGTCGCTGCGTATATGATGCGATGAGTAAATAAACAAATACGCAAG
GGGAACGCATGAAGGTTATCGCTGTACTTAACCAGAAAGGCGGGTCAGGCAAGACGACCATCGCAACCCA
TCTAGCCCGCGCCCTGCAACTCGCCGGGGCCGATGTTCTGTTAGTCGATTCCGATCCCCAGGGCAGTGCC
CGCGATTGGGCGGCCGTGCGGGAAGATCAACCGCTAACCGTTGTCGGCATCGACCGCCCGACGATTGACC
GCGACGTGAAGGCCATCGGCCGGCGCGACTTCGTAGTGATCGACGGAGCGCCCCAGGCGGCGGACTTGGC
TGTGTCCGCGATCAAGGCAGCCGACTTCGTGCTGATTCCGGTGCAGCCAAGCCCTTACGACATATGGGCC
ACCGCCGACCTGGTGGAGCTGGTTAAGCAGCGCATTGAGGTCACGGATGGAAGGCTACAAGCGGCCTTTG
TCGTGTCGCGGGCGATCAAAGGCACGCGCATCGGCGGTGAGGTTGCCGAGGCGCTGGCCGGGTACGAGCT
GCCCATTCTTGAGTCCCGTATCACGCAGCGCGTGAGCTACCCAGGCACTGCCGCCGCCGGCACAACCGTT
CTTGAATCAGAACCCGAGGGCGACGCTGCCCGCGAGGTCCAGGCGCTGGCCGCTGAAATTAAATCAAAAC
TCATTTGAGTTAATGAGGTAAAGAGAAAATGAGCAAAAGCACAAACACGCTAAGTGCCGGCCGTCCGAGC
GCACGCAGCAGCAAGGCTGCAACGTTGGCCAGCCTGGCAGACACGCCAGCCATGAAGCGGGTCAACTTTC
AGTTGCCGGCGGAGGATCACACCAAGCTGAAGATGTACGCGGTACGCCAAGGCAAGACCATTACCGAGCT
GCTATCTGAATACATCGCGCAGCTACCAGAGTAAATGAGCAAATGAATAAATGAGTAGATGAATTTTAGC
GGCTAAAGGAGGCGGCATGGAAAATCAAGAACAACCAGGCACCGACGCCGTGGAATGCCCCATGTGTGGA
GGAACGGGCGGTTGGCCAGGCGTAAGCGGCTGGGTTGCCTGCCGGCCCTGCAATGGCACTGGAACCCCCA
AGCCCGAGGAATCGGCGTGAGCGGTCGCAAACCATCCGGCCCGGTACAAATCGGCGCGGCGCTGGGTGAT
GACCTGGTGGAGAAGTTGAAGGCCGCGCAGGCCGCCCAGCGGCAACGCATCGAGGCAGAAGCACGCCCCG
GTGAATCGTGGCAAGCGGCCGCTGATCGAATCCGCAAAGAATCCCGGCAACCGCCGGCAGCCGGTGCGCC
GTCGATTAGGAAGCCGCCCAAGGGCGACGAGCAACCAGATTTTTTCGTTCCGATGCTCTATGACGTGGGC
ACCCGCGATAGTCGCAGCATCATGGACGTGGCCGTTTTCCGTCTGTCGAAGCGTGACCGACGAGCTGGCG
AGGTGATCCGCTACGAGCTTCCAGACGGGCACGTAGAGGTTTCCGCAGGGCCGGCCGGCATGGCCAGTGT
GTGGGATTACGACCTGGTACTGATGGCGGTTTCCCATCTAACCGAATCCATGAACCGATACCGGGAAGGG
AAGGGAGACAAGCCCGGCCGCGTGTTCCGTCCACACGTTGCGGACGTACTCAAGTTCTGCCGGCGAGCCG
ATGGCGGAAAGCAGAAAGACGACCTGGTAGAAACCTGCATTCGGTTAAACACCACGCACGTTGCCATGCA
GCGTACGAAGAAGGCCAAGAACGGCCGCCTGGTGACGGTATCCGAGGGTGAAGCCTTGATTAGCCGCTAC
AAGATCGTAAAGAGCGAAACCGGGCGGCCGGAGTACATCGAGATCGAGCTAGCTGATTGGATGTACCGCG
AGATCACAGAAGGCAAGAACCCGGACGTGCTGACGGTTCACCCCGATTACTTTTTGATCGATCCCGGCAT
CGGCCGTTTTCTCTACCGCCTGGCACGCCGCGCCGCAGGCAAGGCAGAAGCCAGATGGTTGTTCAAGACG
ATCTACGAACGCAGTGGCAGCGCCGGAGAGTTCAAGAAGTTCTGTTTCACCGTGCGCAAGCTGATCGGGT
CAAATGACCTGCCGGAGTACGATTTGAAGGAGGAGGCGGGGCAGGCTGGCCCGATCCTAGTCATGCGCTA
CCGCAACCTGATCGAGGGCGAAGCATCCGCCGGTTCCTAATGTACGGAGCAGATGCTAGGGCAAATTGCC
CTAGCAGGGGAAAAAGGTCGAAAAGGCCTCTTTCCTGTGGATAGCACGTACATTGGGAACCCAAAGCCGT
ACATTGGGAACCGGAACCCGTACATTGGGAACCCAAAGCCGTACATTGGGAACCGGTCACACATGTAAGT
GACTGATATAAAAGAGAAAAAAGGCGATTTTTCCGCCTAAAACTCTTTAAAACTTATTAAAACTCTTAAA
ACCCGCCTGGCCTGTGCATAACTGTCTGGCCAGCGCACAGCCCAAGAGCTGCAAAAAGCGCCTACCCTTC
GGTCGCTGCGCTCCCTACGCCCCGCCGCTTCGCGTCGGCCTATCGCGGCCGCTGGCCGCTCAAAAATGGC
TGGCCTACGGCCAGGCAATCTACCAGGGCGCGGACAAGCCGCGCCGTCGCCACTCGACCGCCGGCGCCCA
CATCAAGGCACCCTGCCTCGCGCGTTTCGGTGATGACGGTGAAAACCTCTGACACATGCAGCTCCCGGAA
ACGGTCACAGCTTGTCTGTAAGCGGATGCCGGGAGCAGACAAGCCCGTCAGGGCGCGTCAGCGGGTGTTG
GCGGGTGTCGGGGCGCAGCCATGACCCAGTCACGTAGCGATAGCGGAGTGTATACTGGCTTAACTATGCG
GCATCAGAGCAGATTGTACTGAGAGTGCACCATATGCGGTGTGAAATACCGCACAGATGCGTAAGGAGAA
AATACCGCATCAGGCCCTCTTCCGCTTCCTCGCTCACTGACTCGCTGCGCTCGGTCGTTCGGCTGCGGCG
AGCGGTATCAGCTCACTCAAAGGCGGTAATACGGTTATCCACAGAATCAGGGGATAACGCAGGAAAGAAC
ATGTGAGCAAAAGGCCAGCAAAAGGCCAGGAACCGTAAAAAGGCCGCGTTGCTGGCGTTTTTCCATAGGC
TCCGCCCCCCTGACGAGCATCACAAAAATCGACGCTCAAGTCAGAGGTGGCGAAACCCGACAGGACTATA
AAGATACCAGGCGTTTCCCCCTGGAAGCTCCCTCGTGCGCTCTCCTGTTCCGACCCTGCCGCTTACCGGA
TACCTGTCCGCCTTTCTCCCTTCGGGAAGCGTGGCGCTTTCTCATAGCTCACGCTGTAGGTATCTCAGTT
CGGTGTAGGTCGTTCGCTCCAAGCTGGGCTGTGTGCACGAACCCCCCGTTCAGCCCGACCGCTGCGCCTT
ATCCGGTAACTATCGTCTTGAGTCCAACCCGGTAAGACACGACTTATCGCCACTGGCAGCAGCCACTGGT
AACAGGATTAGCAGAGCGAGGTATGTAGGCGGTGCTACAGAGTTCTTGAAGTGGTGGCCTAACTACGGCT
ACACTAGAAGGACAGTATTTGGTATCTGCGCTCTGCTGAAGCCAGTTACCTTCGGAAAAAGAGTTGGTAG
CTCTTGATCCGGCAAACAAACCACCGCTGGTAGCGGTGGTTTTTTTGTTTGCAAGCAGCAGATTACGCGC
AGAAAAAAAGGATCTCAAGAAGATCCTTTGATCTTTTCTACGGGGTCTGACGCTCAGTGGAACGAAAACT
CACGTTAAGGGATTTTGGTCATGCATTCTAGGTACTAAAACAATTCATCCAGTAAAATATAATATTTTAT
TTTCTCCCAATCAGGCTTGATCCCCAGTAAGTCAAAAAATAGCTCGACATACTGTTCTTCCCCGATATCC
TCCCTGATCGACCGGACGCAGAAGGCAATGTCATACCACTTGTCCGCCCTGCCGCTTCTCCCAAGATCAA
TAAAGCCACTTACTTTGCCATCTTTCACAAAGATGTTGCTGTCTCCCAGGTCGCCGTGGGAAAAGACAAG
TTCCTCTTCGGGCTTTTCCGTCTTTAAAAAATCATACAGCTCGCGCGGATCTTTAAATGGAGTGTCTTCT
TCCCAGTTTTCGCAATCCACATCGGCCAGATCGTTATTCAGTAAGTAATCCAATTCGGCTAAGCGGCTGT
CTAAGCTATTCGTATAGGGACAATCCGATATGTCGATGGAGTGAAAGAGCCTGATGCACTCCGCATACAG
CTCGATAATCTTTTCAGGGCTTTGTTCATCTTCATACTCTTCCGAGCAAAGGACGCCATCGGCCTCACTC
ATGAGCAGATTGCTCCAGCCATCATGCCGTTCAAAGTGCAGGACCTTTGGAACAGGCAGCTTTCCTTCCA
GCCATAGCATCATGTCCTTTTCCCGTTCCACATCATAGGTGGTCCCTTTATACCGGCTGTCCGTCATTTT
TAAATATAGGTTTTCATTTTCTCCCACCAGCTTATATACCTTAGCAGGAGACATTCCTTCCGTATCTTTT
ACGCAGCGGTATTTTTCGATCAGTTTTTTCAATTCCGGTGATATTCTCATTTTAGCCATTTATTATTTCC
TTCCTCTTTTCTACAGTATTTAAAGATACCCCAAGAAGCTAATTATAACAAGACGAACTCCAATTCACTG
TTCCTTGCATTCTAAAACCTTAAATACCAGAAAACAGCTTTTTCAAAGTTGTTTTCAAAGTTGGCGTATA
ACATAGTATCGACGGAGCCGATTTTGAAACCGCGGTGATCACAGGCAGCAACGCTCTGTCATCGTTACAA
TCAACATGCTACCCTCCGCGAGATCATCCGTGTTTCAAACCCGGCAGCTTAGTTGCCGTTCTTCCGAATA
GCATCGGTAACATGAGCAAAGTCTGCCGCCTTACAACGGCTCTCCCGCTGACGCCGTCCCGGACTGATGG
GCTGCCTGTATCGAGTGGTGATTTTGTGCCGAGCTGCCGGTCGGGGAGCTGTTGGCTGGCTGGTGGCAGG
ATATATTGTGGTGTAAACAAATTGACGCTTAGACAACTTAATAACACATTGCGGACGTTTTTAATGTACT
GAATTAACGCCGAATTAATTCGGGGGATCTGGATTTTAGTACTGGATTTTGGTTTTAGGAATTAGAAATT
TTATTGATAGAAGTATTTTACAAATACAAATACATACTAAGGGTTTCTTATATGCTCAACACATGAGCGA
AACCCTATAGGAACCCTAATTCCCTTATCTGGGAACTACTCACACATTATTATGGAGAAACTCGAGCTTG
TCGATCGACTCTAGCTAGAGGATCGATCCGAACCCCAGAGTCCCGCTCAGAAGAACTCGTCAAGAAGGCG
ATAGAAGGCGATGCGCTGCGAATCGGGAGCGGCGATACCGTAAAGCACGAGGAAGCGGTCAGCCCATTCG
CCGCCAAGTTCTTCAGCAATATCACGGGTAGCCAACGCTATGTCCTGATAGCGGTCCGCCACACCCAGCC
GGCCACAGTCGATGAATCCAGAAAAGCGGCCATTTTCCACCATGATATTCGGCAAGCAGGCATCGCCATG
TGTCACGACGAGATCCTCGCCGTCGGGCATGCGCGCCTTGAGCCTGGCGAACAGTTCGGCTGGCGCGAGC
CCCTGATGTTCTTCGTCCAGATCATCCTGATCGACAAGACCGGCTTCCATCCGAGTACGTGCTCGCTCGA
TGCGATGTTTCGCTTGGTGGTCGAATGGGCAGGTAGCCGGATCAAGCGTATGCAGCCGCCGCATTGCATC
AGCCATGATGGATACTTTCTCGGCAGGAGCAAGGTGAGATGACAGGAGATCCTGCCCCGGCACTTCGCCC
AATAGCAGCCAGTCCCTTCCCGCTTCAGTGACAACGTCGAGCACAGCTGCGCAAGGAACGCCCGTCGTGG
CCAGCCACGATAGCCGCGCTGCCTCGTCCTGGAGTTCATTCAGGGCACCGGACAGGTCGGTCTTGACAAA
AAGAACCGGGCGCCCCTGCGCTGACAGCCGAAACACGGCGGCATCAGAGCAGCCGATTGTCTGTTGTGCC
CAGTCATAGCCGAATAGCCTCTCCACCCAAGCGGCCGGAGAACCTGCGTGCAATCCATCTTGTTCAATCC
CCATGGTCGATCGACAGATCTGCGAAAGCTCGAGAGAGATAGATTTGTAGAGAGAGACTGGTGATTTCAG
CGTGTCCTCTCCAAATGAAATGAACTTCCTTATATAGAGGAAGGGTCTTGCGAAGGATAGTGGGATTGTG
CGTCATCCCTTACGTCAGTGGAGATATCACATCAATCCACTTGCTTTGAAGACGTGGTTGGAACGTCTTC
TTTTTCCACGATGCTCCTCGTGGGTGGGGGTCCATCTTTGGGACCACTGTCGGCAGAGGCATCTTGAACG
ATAGCCTTTCCTTTATCGCAATGATGGCATTTGTAGGTGCCACCTTCCTTTTCTACTGTCCTTTTGATGA
AGTGACAGATAGCTGGGCAATGGAATCCGAGGAGGTTTCCCGATATTACCCTTTGTTGAAAAGTCTCAAT
AGCCCTTTGGTCTTCTGAGACTGTATCTTTGATATTCTTGGAGTAGACGAGAGTGTCGTGCTCCACCATG
TTCACATCAATCCACTTGCTTTGAAGACGTGGTTGGAACGTCTTCTTTTTCCACGATGCTCCTCGTGGGT
GGGGGTCCATCTTTGGGACCACTGTCGGCAGAGGCATCTTGAACGATAGCCTTTCCTTTATCGCAATGAT
GGCATTTGTAGGTGCCACCTTCCTTTTCTACTGTCCTTTTGATGAAGTGACAGATAGCTGGGCAATGGAA
TCCGAGGAGGTTTCCCGATATTACCCTTTGTTGAAAAGTCTCAATAGCCCTTTGGTCTTCTGAGACTGTA
TCTTTGATATTCTTGGAGTAGACGAGAGTGTCGTGCTCCACCATGTTGGCAAGCTGCTCTAGCCAATACG
CAAACCGCCTCTCCCCGCGCGTTGGCCGATTCATTAATGCAGCTGGCACGACAGGTTTCCCGACTGGAAA
GCGGGCAGTGAGCGCAACGCAATTAATGTGAGTTAGCTCACTCATTAGGCACCCCAGGCTTTACACTTTA
TGCTTCCGGCTCGTATGTTGTGTGGAATTGTGAGCGGATAACAATTTCACACAGGAAACAGCTATGACAT
GATTACGAATTCGAGCTCGGTACCCGGGGATCGGCTGAGACTTTTCAACAAAGGGTAATATCCGGAAACC
TCCTCGGATTCCATTGCCCAGCTATCTGTCACTTTATTGTGAAGATAGTGGAAAAGGAAGGTGGCTCCTA
CAAATGCCATCATTGCGATAAAGGAAAGGCCATCGTTGAAGATGCCTCTGCCGACAGTGGTCCCAAAGAT
GGACCCCCACCCACGAGGAGCATCGTGGAAAAAGAAGACGTTCCAACCACGTCTTCAAAGCAAGTGGATT
GATGTGATATCTCCACTGACGTAAGGGATGACGCACAATCCCACTATCCTTCGCAAGACCCTTCCTCTAT
ATAAGGAAGTTCATTTCATTTGGAGAGAACACGGGGGACTCAAACATTACTCATTCACAAAACCATCTTA
AAGCAACTACACAAGTCTTGAAATTTTCTCATATTTTCTATTTACTATATAAACTTTTAATCAAATCAAG
ATTAAAGTTAATTAAATGAGCAAAGGAGAAGAACTTTTCACTGGAGTTGTCCCAATTCTTGTTGAATTAG
ATGGTGATGTTAATGGGCACAAATTTTCTGTCCGTGGAGAGGGTGAAGGTGATGCTACAAACGGAAAACT
CACCCTTAAATTTATTTGCACTACTGGAAAACTACCTGTTCCGTGGCCAACACTTGTCACTACTCTGACC
TAAATAGCAAGGATCAGTGCGTATTCTCTACGTTGCTTGTTAGATCGGTTGAAGCTACGTTTCCTATAGG
AATTATAACGAGACTTGCCATAGGCCATATATGAAGATGAAGATGAAATATTTGGTGTGTCAAATAAAAA
GCTTGTGTGCTTAAGTTTGTGTTTTTTTCTTGGCTTGTTGTGTTATGAATTTGTGGCTTTTTCTAATATT
AAATGAATGTAAGATCTCATTATAATGAATAAACAAATGTTTCTATAATCCATTGTGAATGTTTTGTTGG
ATCTCTTCTGCAGCATATAACTACTGTATGTGCTATGGTATGGACTATGGAATATGATTAAAGATAAGAT
GGGCTCATAGAGTAAAACGAGGCGAGGGACCTATAAACCTCCCTTCATCATGCTATTTCATGATCTATTT
TATAAAATAAAGATGTAGAAAAAAGTAAGCGTAATAACCGCAAAACAAATGATTTAAAACATGGCACATA
ATGAGGAGATTAAGTTCGGTTTACGTTTATTTTAGTACTAATTGTAACGTGAGACTACGTATCGGGAATC
GCCTAATTAAAGCATTAATGCGAACCTGATTAGATTCACCGACCCTCCTATCGTGTCGACCTTTCTGTTT
CTTAGAATTTTTTGGTAGTCTATGTACTAATAATGTCAGCTTCGTATTTATTTCATAAGCAATTTGCATT
TGCAATTTGTTTTTTACTTTTATTTTTATTGTATTGTGGAATGTGGACTCGTACCAACATGAAGTTATAT
ACCACCAAAAAAATTACAGTTAGTCAAAAGATTCACGAGTGAGAGCTACTTATGATTGTCTTTTACGTAT
ATGTCTAATTGTCTATTTGCTCAATAATCTTTGTACTTTCTTTTGTCGTTGATAAAATCACAAAGTTCCA
AAAGTAATCGAATGATTTGCTTTTAAGAAAAGAAGAGCTCAATAATTCAACATATATCTGTACACAGACG
GACTGAGACTTTTCAACAAAGGGTAATATCCGGAAACCTCCTCGGATTCCATTGCCCAGCTATCTGTCAC
TTTATTGTGAAGATAGTGGAAAAGGAAGGTGGCTCCTACAAATGCCATCATTGCGATAAAGGAAAGGCCA
TCGTTGAAGATGCCTCTGCCGACAGTGGTCCCAAAGATGGACCCCCACCCACGAGGAGCATCGTGGAAAA
AGAAGACGTTCCAACCACGTCTTCAAAGCAAGTGGATTGATGTGATATCTCCACTGACGTAAGGGATGAC
GCACAATCCCACTATCCTTCGCAAGACCCTTCCTCTATATAAGGAAGTTCATTTCATTTGGAGAGAACAC
AAAATCCTTGTAGGCGCTATCCTTCATTGAGGAAAGGTACCACCCGTCCAGGTTTTCGAATGCTTTCTCA
AGTCGATCCATTGATCCTAGTTACCTTTGGGTCAAAAAGTTATCAGGCATGCACCTGGTAGCTAGTCTTT
AAACCAATAGATTGCATCGGTTTAAAAGGCAAGACCGTCAAATTGCGGGAAAGGGGTCAACAGCCGTTCA
GTACCAAGTCTCAGGGGAAACTTTGAGATGGCCTTGCAAAGGGTATGGTAATAAGCTGACGGACATGGTC
CTAACCACGCAGCCAAGTCCTAAGTCAACAGATCTTCTGTTGATATGGATGCAGTTCACAGACTAAATGT
CGGTCGGGGAAGATGTATTCTTCTCATAAGATATAGTCGGACCTCTCCTTAATGGGAGCTAGCGGATGAA
GTGATGCAACACTGGAGCCGCTGGGAACTAATTTGTATGCGAAAGTATATTGATTAGTTTTGGAGTACTC
GATGGTGTTCAATGCTTTTCCCGTTATCCGGATCACATGAAACGGCATGACTTTTTCAAGAGTGCCATGC
CCGAAGGTTATGTACAGGAACGCACTATATCTTTCAAAGATGACGGGACCTACAAGACGCGTGCTGAAGT
CAAGTTTGAAGGTGATACCCTTGTTAATCGTATCGAGTTAAAGGGTATTGATTTTAAAGAAGATGGAAAC
ATTCTTGGACACAAACTCGAGTACAACTTTAACTCACACAATGTATACATCACGGCAGACAAACAAAAGA
ATGGAATCAAAGCTAACTTCAAAATTCGCCACAACGTTGAAGATGGTTCCGTTCAACTAGCAGACCATTA
TCAACAAAATACTCCAATTGGCGATGGCCCTGTCCTTTTACCAGACAACCATTACCTGTCGACACAATCT
GTCCTTTCGAAAGATCCCAACGAAAAGCGTGACCACATGGTCCTTCTTGAGTTTGTAACTGCTGCTGGGA
TTACACATGGCATGGATGAGCTCTACAAATAAATATGAAGATGAAGATGAAATATTTGGTGTGTCAAATA
AAAAGCTTGTGTGCTTAAGTTTGTGTTTTTTTCTTGGCTTGTTGTGTTATGAATTTGTGGCTTTTTCTAA
TATTAAATGAATGTAAGATCTCATTATAATGAATAAACAAATGTTTCTATAATCCATTGTGAATGTTTTG
TTGGATCTCTTCTGCAGCATATAACTACTGTATGTGCTATGGTATGGACTATGGAATATGATTAAAGATA
AGATGGGCTCATAGAGTAAAACGAGGCGAGGGACCTATAAACCTCCCTTCATCATGCTATTTCATGATCT
ATTTTATAAAATAAAGATGTAGAAAAAAGTAAGCGTAATAACCGCAAAACAAATGATTTAAAACATGGCA
CATAATGAGGAGATTAAGTTCGGTTTACGTTTATTTTAGTACTAATTGTAACGTGAGACTACGTATCGGG
AATCGCCTAATTAAAGCATTAATGCGAACCTGATTAGATTCACCGACCCTCCTATCGTGTCGACCTTTCT
GTTTCTTAGAATTTTTTGGTAGTCTATGTACTAATAATGTCAGCTTCGTATTTATTTCATAAGCAATTTG
CATTTGCAATTTGTTTTTTACTTTTATTTTTATTGTATTGTGGAATGTGGACTCGTACCAACATGAAGTT
ATATACCACCAAAAAAATTACAGTTAGTCAAAAGATTCACGAGTGAGAGCTACTTATGATTGTCTTTTAC
GTATATGTCTAATTGTCTATTTGCTCAATAATCTTTGTACTTTCTTTTGTCGTTGATAAAATCACAAAGT
TCCAAAAGTAATCGAATGATTTGCTTTTAAGAAAAGAAGAGCTCAATAATTCAACATATATCTGTACACA
CTATGGAGGCTCCCGGCGAGCTTTGGGTACGTCACGTGGCTCGAGCGCGTAGTCCTCGGTAATATCGCAG
AACAAAAGTACCTGATATCGAGTGTACTTCAAGTCACACCGGCGAGTG
